Addgene plasmid #108197: pS1GG
Purpose: S. solfataricus PCNA1
Depositing lab: Teruyuki Nagamune. Depositing organization: The University of Tokyo. Publication: A Stable Artificial Multienzymatic Complex Using a Heterotrimeric Protein From Metallosphaera sedula. Iwata F, Hirakawa H, Nagamune T. Biotechnol J. 2018 Nov;13(11):e1700662. doi: 10.1002/biot.201700662. Epub 2018 Apr 30. PubMed 29663675.
Backbone
  Vector backbone: pET-28b(+)
  Backbone manufacturer: Merck Millipore
  Backbone size w/o insert (bp): 5330
  Total vector size (bp): 6091
  Vector type: Bacterial Expression
Growth in bacteria
  Bacterial resistance: Kanamycin, 50 μg/mL
  Growth temperature: 37°C
  Growth strain: DH5alpha
  Growth instructions: Supplement with 1% glucose is recommended to suppress leaky expression.
  Copy number: Low Copy
Gene/Insert
  Gene/Insert name: S. solfataricus PCNA1 (alt name: ssoPCNA1)
  Species: Synthetic; Sulfolobus solfataricus P2
  Insert size (bp): 770
  Promoter: T7 promoter
  Tag / fusion protein: His6 tag (N terminal on backbone); His6 tag (C terminal on backbone)
  Cloning method: Restriction Enzyme; 5′ cloning site NdeI (not destroyed); 3′ cloning site BamHI (not destroyed)
  Sequencing primers: 5′ T7; 3′ T7 Terminal
Terms and licenses: Academic/Nonprofit Terms; Industry Terms: Not Available to Industry
How to cite: pS1GG was a gift from Teruyuki Nagamune (Addgene plasmid # 108197 ; http://n2t.net/addgene:108197 ; RRID:Addgene_108197)
