[The description below was written by a language model from this plasmid's Addgene catalogue record and pLannotate feature annotations shown in this document.]
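Description:
pS1GG is a bacterial expression plasmid built on the pET-28b(+) backbone for producing PCNA1 from the thermophilic archaeon Sulfolobus (Saccharolobus) solfataricus P2 in E. coli. The insert of about 770 bp, listed as synthetic in origin, was cloned between the NdeI and BamHI sites, both of which remain intact. The plasmid carries the kanamycin resistance gene (aminoglycoside phosphotransferase) for selection and replicates from a pBR322-type ColE1 origin. The bom region and rop gene are also present, consistent with the low copy number given in the record. An f1 origin is present as well. The short tetracycline-resistance and AmpR promoter fragments in the annotation are backbone remnants, not functional markers.

Expression follows the standard pET arrangement. A T7 promoter with an adjacent lac operator and the T7 gene 10 ribosome binding site drives the open reading frame, a T7 terminator lies downstream, and a plasmid-borne lacI gene supplies repressor. Transcription therefore depends on a host that provides T7 RNA polymerase and is induced with IPTG. The coding region begins with a backbone-derived His6 tag and a thrombin cleavage site, followed by the pcn1 sequence. A second His-tag sequence lies downstream, and the catalogue lists it as a C-terminal tag, but the feature table alone does not show whether it is read in frame with PCNA1. The "capTEV", "9xHis" and "SET1" fragment calls appear to be partial matches to these His-tag and vector sequences.

PCNA1 is one subunit of the heterotrimeric archaeal sliding clamp. The associated publication concerns artificial multienzyme complexes assembled on heterotrimeric PCNA scaffolds, so this construct probably provides purified S. solfataricus PCNA1 for that work. The record does not explain the "GG" in the name.
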