Features (pLannotate 1.2.2; 21 found; start..end, strand, type, name):
      1..19      +  promoter       T7 promoter: promoter for bacteriophage T7 RNA polymerase
     20..44      +  protein_bind   lac operator: The lac repressor binds to the lac operator to inhibit transcription in E. coli. This inhibition can be relieved by adding lactose or isopropyl-β-D-thiogalactopyranoside (IPTG). lac repressor encoded by lacI
     59..81      +  RBS            RBS: efficient ribosome binding site from bacteriophage T7 gene 10 (Olins and Rangwala, 1989)
    100..116     +  CDS            capTEV™ (fragment): composite tag for in vivo biotinylation, TEV protease cleavage, and 6xHis tagging
    127..144     +  CDS            thrombin site: thrombin recognition and cleavage site
    148..894     +  CDS            pcn1: PCNA1_SACS2 - Also known as pcnA-like. Experimental evidence at protein level: Swiss-Prot protein existence level 1. One of the sliding clamp subunits that acts as a moving platform for DNA processing. Responsible for tethering the catalytic subunit of DNA polymerase to DNA during high-speed replication. Heterotrimer stimulates the Holliday junction resolvase Hjc. DNA polymerase I, DNA ligase and the flap endonuclease may be constitutively associated with the PCNA heterotrimer forming a scanning complex able to couple DNA synthesis and Okazaki fragment maturation. From Saccharolobus solfataric
    952..969     +  CDS            9xHis (fragment): 9xHis affinity tag
    979..1028    +  CDS            SET1 (fragment): solubility-enhancement tag derived from T7 phage gene 10B
   1036..1083    +  terminator     T7 terminator: transcription terminator for bacteriophage T7 RNA polymerase
   1120..1548    +  rep_origin     f1 ori (sequence partly withheld): f1 bacteriophage origin of replication; arrow indicates direction of (+) strand synthesis
   1601..1658    +  promoter       AmpR promoter (fragment): bla
   1667..2482    -  CDS            KanR: aminoglycoside phosphotransferase; aph(3')-Ia; confers resistance to kanamycin in bacteria or G418 (Geneticin®) in eukaryotes
   2604..3192    +  rep_origin     ori: high-copy-number ColE1/pMB1/pBR322/pUC origin of replication
   3378..3517    -  misc_feature   bom: basis of mobility region from pBR322
   3619..3810    -  CDS            rop: Rop protein, which maintains plasmids at low copy number; rop
   3827..4207    +  CDS            YPB1_ECOLX: Protein predicted: Swiss-Prot protein existence level 4. From Escherichia coli.
   4279..4570    -  CDS            TcR (fragment): tetracycline efflux protein; tet; confers resistance to tetracycline
   4585..4606    -  protein_bind   CAP binding site: CAP binding activates transcription in the presence of cAMP. E. coli catabolite activator protein
   4619..5701    -  CDS            lacI: lac repressor; lacI; The lac repressor binds to the lac operator to inhibit transcription in E. coli. This inhibition can be relieved by adding lactose or isopropyl-β-D-thiogalactopyranoside (IPTG).
   5702..5779    -  promoter       lacI promoter: lacI
   5787..6066    -  CDS            TcR (fragment): tetracycline efflux protein; tet; confers resistance to tetracycline
>Addgene plasmid #108197 | pS1GG | addgene full sequence | sequence record 208653 | Addgene NGS Result
TAATACGACTCACTATAGGGGAATTGTGAGCGGATAACAATTCCCCTCTAGAAATAATTTTGTTTAACTT
TAAGAAGGAGATATACCATGGGCAGCAGCCATCATCATCATCATCACAGCAGCGGCCTGGTGCCGCGCGG
CAGCCATATGTTTAAAATTGTGTATCCGAACGCCAAAGATTTCTTTAGCTTCATCAACAGCATTACCAAC
GTTACGGATTCTATCATCCTGAACTTCACCGAAGATGGCATCTTCAGTCGTCATCTGACGGAAGATAAAG
TGCTGATGGCAATCATGCGCATTCCGAAAGATGTTCTGTCTGAATACAGTATTGATAGCCCGACCTCTGT
GAAACTGGATGTGAGCTCTGTGAAGAAAATTCTGAGCAAAGCAAGTAGCAAAAAAGCGACGATTGAACTG
ACCGAAACGGATTCTGGCCTGAAAATCATCATCCGTGATGAAAAATCTGGTGCCAAAAGTACCATCTACA
TCAAAGCAGAAAAAGGCCAGGTTGAACAGCTGACGGAACCGAAAGTGAACCTGGCCGTTAATTTTACCAC
GGATGAAAGCGTGCTGAACGTTATCGCGGCCGATGTGACCCTGGTTGGTGAAGAAATGCGTATCAGCACG
GAAGAAGATAAAATCAAAATTGAAGCGGGCGAAGAAGGTAAACGCTATGTGGCCTTTCTGATGAAAGATA
AACCGCTGAAAGAACTGAGCATCGATACCTCTGCCTCTAGTAGCTACAGCGCAGAAATGTTCAAAGATGC
GGTGAAAGGCCTGCGTGGTTTTAGTGCGCCGACGATGGTGTCTTTCGGTGAAAATCTGCCGATGAAAATT
GATGTGGAAGCAGTTAGCGGCGGTCACATGATCTTCTGGATTGCGCCGCGCCTGGGAGTGAGACCGGATC
CGAATTCGAGCTCCGTCGACAAGCTTGCGGCCGCACTCGAGCACCACCACCACCACCACTGAGATCCGGC
TGCTAACAAAGCCCGAAAGGAAGCTGAGTTGGCTGCTGCCACCGCTGAGCAATAACTAGCATAACCCCTT
GGGGCCTCTAAACGGGTCTTGAGGGGTTTTTTGCTGAAAGGAGGAACTATATCCGGATTGGCGAATGGG
[124 nt withheld, positions 1120-1243]
C
[91 nt withheld, positions 1245-1335]
A
[49 nt withheld, positions 1337-1385]
CCTTTGACGTTGGAGTCCACGTTCTTT
[37 nt withheld, positions 1413-1449]
ACCCTATCTCGGTCTATTCTTTTGATTTATAAGGGATTTTGCCGATTTCGGCCTATTGGTTAAAAAATGA
GCTGATTTAACAAAAATTTAACGCGAATTTTAACAAAATATTAACGCTTACAATTTAGGTGGCACTTTTC
GGGGAAATGTGCGCGGAACCCCTATTTGTTTATTTTTCTAAATACATTCAAATATGTATCCGCTCATGAA
TTAATTCTTAGAAAAACTCATCGAGCATCAAATGAAACTGCAATTTATTCATATCAGGATTATCAATACC
ATATTTTTGAAAAAGCCGTTTCTGTAATGAAGGAGAAAACTCACCGAGGCAGTTCCATAGGATGGCAAGA
TCCTGGTATCGGTCTGCGATTCCGACTCGTCCAACATCAATACAACCTATTAATTTCCCCTCGTCAAAAA
TAAGGTTATCAAGTGAGAAATCACCATGAGTGACGACTGAATCCGGTGAGAATGGCAAAAGTTTATGCAT
TTCTTTCCAGACTTGTTCAACAGGCCAGCCATTACGCTCGTCATCAAAATCACTCGCATCAACCAAACCG
TTATTCATTCGTGATTGCGCCTGAGCGAGACGAAATACGCGATCGCTGTTAAAAGGACAATTACAAACAG
GAATCGAATGCAACCGGCGCAGGAACACTGCCAGCGCATCAACAATATTTTCACCTGAATCAGGATATTC
TTCTAATACCTGGAATGCTGTTTTCCCGGGGATCGCAGTGGTGAGTAACCATGCATCATCAGGAGTACGG
ATAAAATGCTTGATGGTCGGAAGAGGCATAAATTCCGTCAGCCAGTTTAGTCTGACCATCTCATCTGTAA
CATCATTGGCAACGCTACCTTTGCCATGTTTCAGAAACAACTCTGGCGCATCGGGCTTCCCATACAATCG
ATAGATTGTCGCACCTGATTGCCCGACATTATCGCGAGCCCATTTATACCCATATAAATCAGCATCCATG
TTGGAATTTAATCGCGGCCTAGAGCAAGACGTTTCCCGTTGAATATGGCTCATAACACCCCTTGTATTAC
TGTTTATGTAAGCAGACAGTTTTATTGTTCATGACCAAAATCCCTTAACGTGAGTTTTCGTTCCACTGAG
CGTCAGACCCCGTAGAAAAGATCAAAGGATCTTCTTGAGATCCTTTTTTTCTGCGCGTAATCTGCTGCTT
GCAAACAAAAAAACCACCGCTACCAGCGGTGGTTTGTTTGCCGGATCAAGAGCTACCAACTCTTTTTCCG
AAGGTAACTGGCTTCAGCAGAGCGCAGATACCAAATACTGTCCTTCTAGTGTAGCCGTAGTTAGGCCACC
ACTTCAAGAACTCTGTAGCACCGCCTACATACCTCGCTCTGCTAATCCTGTTACCAGTGGCTGCTGCCAG
TGGCGATAAGTCGTGTCTTACCGGGTTGGACTCAAGACGATAGTTACCGGATAAGGCGCAGCGGTCGGGC
TGAACGGGGGGTTCGTGCACACAGCCCAGCTTGGAGCGAACGACCTACACCGAACTGAGATACCTACAGC
GTGAGCTATGAGAAAGCGCCACGCTTCCCGAAGGGAGAAAGGCGGACAGGTATCCGGTAAGCGGCAGGGT
CGGAACAGGAGAGCGCACGAGGGAGCTTCCAGGGGGAAACGCCTGGTATCTTTATAGTCCTGTCGGGTTT
CGCCACCTCTGACTTGAGCGTCGATTTTTGTGATGCTCGTCAGGGGGGCGGAGCCTATGGAAAAACGCCA
GCAACGCGGCCTTTTTACGGTTCCTGGCCTTTTGCTGGCCTTTTGCTCACATGTTCTTTCCTGCGTTATC
CCCTGATTCTGTGGATAACCGTATTACCGCCTTTGAGTGAGCTGATACCGCTCGCCGCAGCCGAACGACC
GAGCGCAGCGAGTCAGTGAGCGAGGAAGCGGAAGAGCGCCTGATGCGGTATTTTCTCCTTACGCATCTGT
GCGGTATTTCACACCGCAATGGTGCACTCTCAGTACAATCTGCTCTGATGCCGCATAGTTAAGCCAGTAT
ACACTCCGCTATCGCTACGTGACTGGGTCATGGCTGCGCCCCGACACCCGCCAACACCCGCTGACGCGCC
CTGACGGGCTTGTCTGCTCCCGGCATCCGCTTACAGACAAGCTGTGACCGTCTCCGGGAGCTGCATGTGT
CAGAGGTTTTCACCGTCATCACCGAAACGCGCGAGGCAGCTGCGGTAAAGCTCATCAGCGTGGTCGTGAA
GCGATTCACAGATGTCTGCCTGTTCATCCGCGTCCAGCTCGTTGAGTTTCTCCAGAAGCGTTAATGTCTG
GCTTCTGATAAAGCGGGCCATGTTAAGGGCGGTTTTTTCCTGTTTGGTCACTGATGCCTCCGTGTAAGGG
GGATTTCTGTTCATGGGGGTAATGATACCGATGAAACGAGAGAGGATGCTCACGATACGGGTTACTGATG
ATGAACATGCCCGGTTACTGGAACGTTGTGAGGGTAAACAACTGGCGGTATGGATGCGGCGGGACCAGAG
AAAAATCACTCAGGGTCAATGCCAGCGCTTCGTTAATACAGATGTAGGTGTTCCACAGGGTAGCCAGCAG
CATCCTGCGATGCAGATCCGGAACATAATGGTGCAGGGCGCTGACTTCCGCGTTTCCAGACTTTACGAAA
CACGGAAACCGAAGACCATTCATGTTGTTGCTCAGGTCGCAGACGTTTTGCAGCAGCAGTCGCTTCACGT
TCGCTCGCGTATCGGTGATTCATTCTGCTAACCAGTAAGGCAACCCCGCCAGCCTAGCCGGGTCCTCAAC
GACAGGAGCACGATCATGCGCACCCGTGGGGCCGCCATGCCGGCGATAATGGCCTGCTTCTCGCCGAAAC
GTTTGGTGGCGGGACCAGTGACGAAGGCTTGAGCGAGGGCGTGCAAGATTCCGAATACCGCAAGCGACAG
GCCGATCATCGTCGCGCTCCAGCGAAAGCGGTCCTCGCCGAAAATGACCCAGAGCGCTGCCGGCACCTGT
CCTACGAGTTGCATGATAAAGAAGACAGTCATAAGTGCGGCGACGATAGTCATGCCCCGCGCCCACCGGA
AGGAGCTGACTGGGTTGAAGGCTCTCAAGGGCATCGGTCGAGATCCCGGTGCCTAATGAGTGAGCTAACT
TACATTAATTGCGTTGCGCTCACTGCCCGCTTTCCAGTCGGGAAACCTGTCGTGCCAGCTGCATTAATGA
ATCGGCCAACGCGCGGGGAGAGGCGGTTTGCGTATTGGGCGCCAGGGTGGTTTTTCTTTTCACCAGTGAG
ACGGGCAACAGCTGATTGCCCTTCACCGCCTGGCCCTGAGAGAGTTGCAGCAAGCGGTCCACGCTGGTTT
GCCCCAGCAGGCGAAAATCCTGTTTGATGGTGGTTAACGGCGGGATATAACATGAGCTGTCTTCGGTATC
GTCGTATCCCACTACCGAGATATCCGCACCAACGCGCAGCCCGGACTCGGTAATGGCGCGCATTGCGCCC
AGCGCCATCTGATCGTTGGCAACCAGCATCGCAGTGGGAACGATGCCCTCATTCAGCATTTGCATGGTTT
GTTGAAAACCGGACATGGCACTCCAGTCGCCTTCCCGTTCCGCTATCGGCTGAATTTGATTGCGAGTGAG
ATATTTATGCCAGCCAGCCAGACGCAGACGCGCCGAGACAGAACTTAATGGGCCCGCTAACAGCGCGATT
TGCTGGTGACCCAATGCGACCAGATGCTCCACGCCCAGTCGCGTACCGTCTTCATGGGAGAAAATAATAC
TGTTGATGGGTGTCTGGTCAGAGACATCAAGAAATAACGCCGGAACATTAGTGCAGGCAGCTTCCACAGC
AATGGCATCCTGGTCATCCAGCGGATAGTTAATGATCAGCCCACTGACGCGTTGCGCGAGAAGATTGTGC
ACCGCCGCTTTACAGGCTTCGACGCCGCTTCGTTCTACCATCGACACCACCACGCTGGCACCCAGTTGAT
CGGCGCGAGATTTAATCGCCGCGACAATTTGCGACGGCGCGTGCAGGGCCAGACTGGAGGTGGCAACGCC
AATCAGCAACGACTGTTTGCCCGCCAGTTGTTGTGCCACGCGGTTGGGAATGTAATTCAGCTCCGCCATC
GCCGCTTCCACTTTTTCCCGCGTTTTCGCAGAAACGTGGCTGGCCTGGTTCACCACGCGGGAAACGGTCT
GATAAGAGACACCGGCATACTCTGCGACATCGTATAACGTTACTGGTTTCACATTCACCACCCTGAATTG
ACTCTCTTCCGGGCGCTATCATGCCATACCGCGAAAGGTTTTGCGCCATTCGATGGTGTCCGGGATCTCG
ACGCTCTCCCTTATGCGACTCCTGCATTAGGAAGCAGCCCAGTAGTAGGTTGAGGCCGTTGAGCACCGCC
GCCGCAAGGAATGGTGCATGCAAGGAGATGGCGCCCAACAGTCCCCCGGCCACGGGGCCTGCCACCATAC
CCACGCCGAAACAAGCGCTCATGAGCCCGAAGTGGCGAGCCCGATCTTCCCCATCGGTGATGTCGGCGAT
ATAGGCGCCAGCAACCGCACCTGTGGCGCCGGTGATGCCGGCCACGATGCGTCCGGCGTAGAGGATCGAG
ATCTCGATCCCGCGAAAT
